>Addgene plasmid #69166 | LD113 | depositor full sequence | sequence record 121954 | Full Sequence
CTAAATTGTAAGCGTTAATATTTTGTTAAAATTCGCGTTAAATTTTTGTTAAATCAGCTCATTTTTTAAC
CAATAGGCCGAAATCGGCAAAATCCCTTATAAATCAAAAGAATAGACCGAGATAGGGT
[37 nt withheld, positions 129-165]
AAAGAACGTGGACTCCAACGTCAAAGG
[49 nt withheld, positions 193-241]
T
[91 nt withheld, positions 243-333]
G
[124 nt withheld, positions 335-458]
CCCATTCGCCATTCAGGCTGCGCAACTGTTGGGAAGGGCGATCGGTGCGGGCCTCTTCGCTATTACGCCA
GCTGGCGAAAGGGGGATGTGCTGCAAGGCGATTAAGTTGGGTAACGCCAGGGTTTTCCCAGTCACGACGT
TGTAAAACGACGGCCAGTGAGCGCGCGTAATACGACTCACTATAGGGCGAATTGGAGCTCCACCGCGGCA
GAATTTGAAGCCAAGTAATGACTTATTAAGTGAAGATTTATCCGTAAGTTTATCCATGGATCCAAATCAT
ACATATCACAGAGGCAGATCAGATTCCCACTCACCATTGCCTTCAATATCCCCTTCGATGCATTATGGAT
CGTTGAACTCGAGAATGTCTCAAGGCGCCAATGCAAGCCATTTGATTGCAAGAGGCGGTGGGAATTCATC
TACTAGTGCCTTGAATAGTAGAAGGAATTCTTTAGATAAGAGCTCAAACAAGCAGGGTATGTCAGGCTTA
CCTCCTATTTTTGGTGGAGAGAGTACTTCATATCACCACGACAACAAAATACAAAAGTACAACCAATTAG
GAGTAGAAGAAGATGATGATGACGAGAATGACCGTTTGCTCAACCAAATGGGAAACAGTGCTACAAAATT
CAAAAGTTCAATATCTCCAAGATCAATTGATAGCATTTCAAGTTCTTTCATAAAAAGTAGGATACCTATC
AGACAACCATACCATTACTCTCAACCAACTACTGCGCCCTTTCAAGCTCAGGCGAAATTTCATAAACCTG
CAAATAAGTTAATCGATAATGGTAATAGGAGTAATAGTAACAATAACAATCATAATGGGAATGATGCAGT
TGGTGTGATGCATAATGACGAGGATGATCAAGATGATGATCTAGTATTTTTCATGAGTGATATGAACCTT
TCTAAAGAAGGTGCTTCGTACGCTGCAGGTCGACGGATCGGTGACGGTGCTGGTTTAATTAACATGTCTA
AAGGTGAAGAATTATTCACTGGTGTTGTCCCAATTTTGGTTGAATTAGATGGTGATGTTAATGGTCACAA
ATTTTCTGTCTCCGGTGAAGGTGAAGGTGATGCTACTTACGGTAAATTGACCTTAAAATTTATTTGTACT
ACTGGTAAATTGCCAGTTCCATGGCCAACCTTAGTCACTACTTTAACTTATGGTGTTCAATGTTTTTCTA
GATACCCAGATCATATGAAACAACATGACTTTTTCAAGTCTGCCATGCCAGAAGGTTATGTTCAAGAAAG
AACTATTTTTTTCAAAGATGACGGTAACTACAAGACCAGAGCTGAAGTCAAGTTTGAAGGTGATACCTTA
GTTAATAGAATCGAATTAAAAGGTATTGATTTTAAAGAAGATGGTAACATTTTAGGTCACAAATTGGAAT
ACAACTATAACTCTCACAATGTTTACATCATGGCTGACAAACAAAAGAATGGTATCAAAGTTAACTTCAA
AATTAGACACAACATTGAAGATGGTTCTGTTCAATTAGCTGACCATTATCAACAAAATACTCCAATTGGT
GATGGTCCAGTCTTGTTACCAGACAACCATTACTTATCCACTCAATCTGCCTTATCCAAAGATCCAAACG
AAAAGAGAGACCACATGGTCTTGTTAGAATTTGTTACTGCTGCTGGTATTACCCATGGTATGGATGAATT
GTACAAATAAGGCGCGCCACTTCTAAATAAGCGAATTTCTTATGATTTATGATTTTTATTATTAAATAAG
TTATAAAAAAAATAAGTGTATACAAATTTTAAAGTGACTCTTAGGTTTTAAAACGAAAATTCTTATTCTT
GAGTAACTCTTTCCTGTAGGTCAGGTTGCTTTCTCAGGTATAGTATGAGGTCGCTCTTATTGACCACACC
TCTACCGGCAGATCCGCTAGGGATAACAGGGTAATATAGATCTGTTTAGCTTGCCTCGTCCCCGCCGGGT
CACCCGGCCAGCGACATGGAGGCCCAGAATACCCTCCTTGACAGTCTTGACGTGCGCAGCTCAGGGGCAT
GATGTGACTGTCGCCCGTACATTTAGCCCATACATCCCCATGTATAATCATTTGCATCCATACATTTTGA
TGGCCGCACGGCGCGAAGCAAAAATTACGGCTCCTCGCTGCAGACCTGCGAGCAGGGAAACGCTCCCCTC
ACAGACGCGTTGAATTGTCCCCACGCCGCGCCCCTGTAGAGAAATATAAAAGGTTAGGATTTGCCACTGA
GGTTCTTCTTTCATATACTTCCTTTTAAAATCTTGCTAGGATACAGTTCTCACATCACATCCGAACATAA
ACAACCATGACAGTCAACACTAAGACCTATAGTGAGAGAGCAGAAACTCATGCCTCACCAGTAGCACAGC
GATTATTTCGATTAATGGAACTGAAGAAAACCAATTTATGTGCATCAATTGACGTTGATACCACTAAGGA
ATTCCTTGAATTAATTGATAAATTAGGTCCTTATGTATGCTTAATCAAGACTCATATTGATATAATCAAT
GATTTTTCCTATGAATCCACTATTGAACCATTATTAGAACTTTCACGTAAACATCAATTTATGATTTTTG
AAGATAGAAAATTTGCTGATATTGGTAATACCGTAAAGAAACAATATATTGGTGGAGTTTATAAAATTAG
TAGTTGGGCAGATATTACCAATGCTCATGGTGTCACTGGGAATGGAGTGGTTGAAGGATTAAAACAGGGA
GCTAAAGAAACCACCACCAACCAAGAGCCAAGAGGGTTATTGATGTTAGCTGAATTATCATCAGTGGGAT
CATTAGCATATGGAGAATATTCTCAAAAAACTGTTGAAATTGCTAAATCCGATAAGGAATTTGTTATTGG
ATTTATTGCCCAACGTGATATGGGTGGCCAAGAAGAAGGATTTGATTGGCTTATTATGACACCTGGAGTT
GGATTAGATGATAAAGGTGATGGATTAGGACAACAATATAGAACTGTTGATGAAGTTGTTAGCACTGGAA
CTGATATTATCATTGTTGGTAGAGGATTGTTTGGTAAAGGAAGAGATCCAGATATTGAAGGTAAAAGGTA
TAGAAATGCTGGTTGGAATGCTTATTTGAAAAAGACTGGCCAATTATAATCAGTACTGACAATAAAAAGA
TTCTTGTTTTCAAGAACTTGTCATTTGTATAGTTTTTTTATATTGTAGTTGTTCTATTTTAATCAAATGT
TAGCGTGATTTATATTTTTTTTCGCCTCGACATCATCTGCCCAGATGCGAAGTTAAGTGCGCAGAAAGTA
ATATCATGCGTCAATCGTATGTGAATGCTGGTCGCTATACTGCTGTCGATTCGATACTAACGCCGCCATC
CAGTGTCGAAAACGAGCTCGAATTCATCGATGATATCAGATCCACTAGTGGCCTATGCTAAAAATGGTAA
AGTTTTATTTTAAAGGGCACAACTAAAGAAAAATAATCAAAAAAAAGGTGAAATAGATATGCAAGAAAAG
AAAAAAAAATACAATACTAGTAAACTGAAATAAAAAAGATTAGCCATAATGGATTTGTTTCTCTTTGTTA
TCGATATTCTTACCTCTTGAAGATCCATGTGTCTATCATTTGAATTGAATATATAATTATATACAGTGAG
ATATACCAATTGCAGTAACAAAATGGCAAATATGTATATCAGTAATATAATTAGCATATAAAATAAAAAA
AAAAAATGCTTATTTGTCACCCGCTGACTGCGTTTCCTTTTGAATTATAAAAGGTTCCTTATGGTTCTGG
TCCACTAGCGTTTTATTTTCTTCCTTTTCCTGTAATATTTTTAACTTTAGCTCATGTACTTTGTGCTTGT
CTATATGTTTCTCGTATTTTTCCTTTGTCTTGAAAGTCCTAGAACAATTATTGTAAAAGCATCTGTATTT
TCTTCCAACGGTATTCAATAAAAGGTTTAGCCCATTTTCACCAGACTCAAGTCGCTTTTCTAAATCCACT
TCATTCTGTAAAAACTCTACATTATTGTTTTCGGTAAGTTTTCTCCTTTTCCTCAACCTATTGGAAATCT
TCTCTTCATCCTGCTCATTCGAGTGTTTGCTATTCCCCAGTTGAACTCCGTGGTCTTGGACAAGTTGTTG
AATATCAGAAATTTTATATTTTAGTTCCAGTGGGATATCTTCTTCCGTATGAATAGACCCATAATGCGTG
AGAAGATCATGTTTTCTAGAAAAAGACATATCAGGACATATATGACACTTCCAATTTTTGGTTACTAGTG
AGTCGTCATGAATAATCATGTGCATTTGTAAACCATTTTCCCCCACACATGGTTTGCTACAAATAGGACA
TTTTAATTTAGGATGATCATTTTTTATATGCGATTGCAATTGTGACCATATCCGAAACTCTTTGCAACAA
CCAGCAAAAGTACATTGGTAAGGATTTTCTACCTCAGGATCGTGATGTTTAGAAATGTGATTTCTTAGCC
TATATGGCCTCTGAAAGCTTATCGATACCGTCGACCTCGAGGGGGGGCCCGGTACCCAGCTTTTGTTCCC
TTTAGTGAGGGTTAATTGCGCGCTTGGCGTAATCATGGTCATAGCTGTTTCCTGTGTGAAATTGTTATCC
GCTCACAATTCCACACAACATACGAGCCGGAAGCATAAAGTGTAAAGCCTGGGGTGCCTAATGAGTGAGC
TAACTCACATTAATTGCGTTGCGCTCACTGCCCGCTTTCCAGTCGGGAAACCTGTCGTGCCAGCTGCATT
AATGAATCGGCCAACGCGCGGGGAGAGGCGGTTTGCGTATTGGGCGCTCTTCCGCTTCCTCGCTCACTGA
CTCGCTGCGCTCGGTCGTTCGGCTGCGGCGAGCGGTATCAGCTCACTCAAAGGCGGTAATACGGTTATCC
ACAGAATCAGGGGATAACGCAGGAAAGAACATGTGAGCAAAAGGCCAGCAAAAGGCCAGGAACCGTAAAA
AGGCCGCGTTGCTGGCGTTTTTCCATAGGCTCCGCCCCCCTGACGAGCATCACAAAAATCGACGCTCAAG
TCAGAGGTGGCGAAACCCGACAGGACTATAAAGATACCAGGCGTTTCCCCCTGGAAGCTCCCTCGTGCGC
TCTCCTGTTCCGACCCTGCCGCTTACCGGATACCTGTCCGCCTTTCTCCCTTCGGGAAGCGTGGCGCTTT
CTCATAGCTCACGCTGTAGGTATCTCAGTTCGGTGTAGGTCGTTCGCTCCAAGCTGGGCTGTGTGCACGA
ACCCCCCGTTCAGCCCGACCGCTGCGCCTTATCCGGTAACTATCGTCTTGAGTCCAACCCGGTAAGACAC
GACTTATCGCCACTGGCAGCAGCCACTGGTAACAGGATTAGCAGAGCGAGGTATGTAGGCGGTGCTACAG
AGTTCTTGAAGTGGTGGCCTAACTACGGCTACACTAGAAGGACAGTATTTGGTATCTGCGCTCTGCTGAA
GCCAGTTACCTTCGGAAAAAGAGTTGGTAGCTCTTGATCCGGCAAACAAACCACCGCTGGTAGCGGTGGT
TTTTTTGTTTGCAAGCAGCAGATTACGCGCAGAAAAAAAGGATCTCAAGAAGATCCTTTGATCTTTTCTA
CGGGGTCTGACGCTCAGTGGAACGAAAACTCACGTTAAGGGATTTTGGTCATGAGATTATCAAAAAGGAT
CTTCACCTAGATCCTTTTAAATTAAAAATGAAGTTTTAAATCAATCTAAAGTATATATGAGTAAACTTGG
TCTGACAGTTACCAATGCTTAATCAGTGAGGCACCTATCTCAGCGATCTGTCTATTTCGTTCATCCATAG
TTGCCTGACTCCCCGTCGTGTAGATAACTACGATACGGGAGGGCTTACCATCTGGCCCCAGTGCTGCAAT
GATACCGCGAGACCCACGCTCACCGGCTCCAGATTTATCAGCAATAAACCAGCCAGCCGGAAGGGCCGAG
CGCAGAAGTGGTCCTGCAACTTTATCCGCCTCCATCCAGTCTATTAATTGTTGCCGGGAAGCTAGAGTAA
GTAGTTCGCCAGTTAATAGTTTGCGCAACGTTGTTGCCATTGCTACAGGCATCGTGGTGTCACGCTCGTC
GTTTGGTATGGCTTCATTCAGCTCCGGTTCCCAACGATCAAGGCGAGTTACATGATCCCCCATGTTGTGC
AAAAAAGCGGTTAGCTCCTTCGGTCCTCCGATCGTTGTCAGAAGTAAGTTGGCCGCAGTGTTATCACTCA
TGGTTATGGCAGCACTGCATAATTCTCTTACTGTCATGCCATCCGTAAGATGCTTTTCTGTGACTGGTGA
GTACTCAACCAAGTCATTCTGAGAATAGTGTATGCGGCGACCGAGTTGCTCTTGCCCGGCGTCAATACGG
GATAATACCGCGCCACATAGCAGAACTTTAAAAGTGCTCATCATTGGAAAACGTTCTTCGGGGCGAAAAC
TCTCAAGGATCTTACCGCTGTTGAGATCCAGTTCGATGTAACCCACTCGTGCACCCAACTGATCTTCAGC
ATCTTTTACTTTCACCAGCGTTTCTGGGTGAGCAAAAACAGGAAGGCAAAATGCCGCAAAAAAGGGAATA
AGGGCGACACGGAAATGTTGAATACTCATACTCTTCCTTTTTCAATATTATTGAAGCATTTATCAGGGTT
ATTGTCTCATGAGCGGATACATATTTGAATGTATTTAGAAAAATAAACAAATAGGGGTTCCGCGCACATT
TCCCCGAAAAGTGCCAC
Features (pLannotate 1.2.2; 19 found; start..end, strand, type, name):
     30..458     -  rep_origin     f1 ori (sequence partly withheld): f1 bacteriophage origin of replication; arrow indicates direction of (+) strand synthesis
    463..618     -  CDS            lacZα (fragment): LacZα fragment of β-galactosidase; lacZ fragment
    626..644     +  promoter       T7 promoter: promoter for bacteriophage T7 RNA polymerase
    667..1380    +  CDS            ATG13 (fragment): ATG13_YEAST - Also known as APG13. Experimental evidence at protein level: Swiss-Prot protein existence level 1. Activates the ATG1 kinase in a nutritional condition dependent manner through the TOR pathway, leading to autophagy. Required for autophosphorylation of ATG1 at 'Thr-226' and its dimerization. May also be involved in the regulation of autophagy through SNF1. Involved in ATG9 and ATG23 cycling through the pre- autophagosomal structure. Also involved in cytoplasm to vacuole transport (Cvt) and more specifically in Cvt vesicle formation. Seems to play a role in the switching machinery
   1432..2148    +  CDS            yeGFP: yeast-enhanced green fluorescent protein codons optimized for translation in S. cerevisiae and C. albicans
   2169..2356    +  terminator     ADH1 terminator: S. cerevisiae ADH1; transcription terminator for the S. cerevisiae alcohol dehydrogenase 1 (ADH1) gene
   2431..2774    +  promoter       TEF promoter: Ashbya gossypii TEF promoter
   2793..3581    +  CDS            URA3: PYRF_YEAST - Experimental evidence at protein level: Swiss-Prot protein existence level 1. From Saccharomyces cerevisiae (strain ATCC 204508 / S288c) (Baker's yeast).
   3593..3790    +  terminator     TEF terminator: Ashbya gossypii TEF terminator
   4181..4957    -  CDS            PZF1 (fragment): TF3A_YEAST - Also known as TFC2, TFIIIA. Experimental evidence at protein level: Swiss-Prot protein existence level 1. Interacts with the internal control region (ICR) of approximately 50 bases within the 5S RNA genes, is required for correct transcription of these genes by RNA polymerase III. Also binds the transcribed 5S RNA's. From Saccharomyces cerevisiae (strain ATCC 204508 / S288c) (Baker's yeast).
   4953..4994    +  misc_feature   MCS (fragment): pBluescript multiple cloning site
   5007..5025    -  promoter       T3 promoter: promoter for bacteriophage T3 RNA polymerase
   5070..5086    -  protein_bind   lac operator: The lac repressor binds to the lac operator to inhibit transcription in E. coli. This inhibition can be relieved by adding lactose or isopropyl-β-D-thiogalactopyranoside (IPTG). lac repressor encoded by lacI
   5094..5124    -  promoter       lac promoter: promoter for the E. coli lac operon
   5139..5160    -  protein_bind   CAP binding site: CAP binding activates transcription in the presence of cAMP. E. coli catabolite activator protein
   5173..5265    -  CDS            lacI (fragment): lac repressor; lacI; The lac repressor binds to the lac operator to inhibit transcription in E. coli. This inhibition can be relieved by adding lactose or isopropyl-β-D-thiogalactopyranoside (IPTG).
   5448..6036    -  rep_origin     ori: high-copy-number ColE1/pMB1/pBR322/pUC origin of replication
   6207..7067    -  CDS            AmpR: β-lactamase; bla; confers resistance to ampicillin, carbenicillin, and related antibiotics
   7068..7172    -  promoter       AmpR promoter: bla
