>Addgene plasmid #69166 | LD113 | depositor full sequence | sequence record 128244 | LD113 sequence 7195 bps
CTAAATTGTAAGCGTTAATATTTTGTTAAAATTCGCGTTAAATTTTTGTTAAATCAGCTCATTTTTTAAC
CAATAGGCCGAAATCGGCAAAATCCCTTATAAATCAAAAGAATAGACCGAGATAGGGT
[37 nt withheld, positions 129-165]
AAAGAACGTGGACTCCAACGTCAAAGG
[49 nt withheld, positions 193-241]
T
[91 nt withheld, positions 243-333]
G
[124 nt withheld, positions 335-458]
CCCATTCGCCATTCAGGCTGCGCAACTGTTGGGAAGGGCGATCGGTGCGGGCCTCTTCGCTATTACGCCA
GCTGGCGAAAGGGGGATGTGCTGCAAGGCGATTAAGTTGGGTAACGCCAGGGTTTTCCCAGTCACGACGT
TGTAAAACGACGGCCAGTGAGCGCGCGTAATACGACTCACTATAGGGCGAATTGGAGCTCCACCGCGGCA
GAATTTGAAGCCAAGTAATGACTTATTAAGTGAAGATTTATCCGTAAGTTTATCCATGGATCCAAATCAT
ACATATCACAGAGGCAGATCAGATTCCCACTCACCATTGCCTTCAATATCCCCTTCGATGCATTATGGAT
CGTTGAACTCGAGAATGTCTCAAGGCGCCAATGCAAGCCATTTGATTGCAAGAGGCGGTGGGAATTCATC
TACTAGTGCCTTGAATAGTAGAAGGAATTCTTTAGATAAGAGCTCAAACAAGCAGGGTATGTCAGGCTTA
CCTCCTATTTTTGGTGGAGAGAGTACTTCATATCACCACGACAACAAAATACAAAAGTACAACCAATTAG
GAGTAGAAGAAGATGATGATGACGAGAATGACCGTTTGCTCAACCAAATGGGAAACAGTGCTACAAAATT
CAAAAGTTCAATATCTCCAAGATCAATTGATAGCATTTCAAGTTCTTTCATAAAAAGTAGGATACCTATC
AGACAACCATACCATTACTCTCAACCAACTACTGCGCCCTTTCAAGCTCAGGCGAAATTTCATAAACCTG
CAAATAAGTTAATCGATAATGGTAATAGGAGTAATAGTAACAATAACAATCATAATGGGAATGATGCAGT
TGGTGTGATGCATAATGACGAGGATGATCAAGATGATGATCTAGTATTTTTCATGAGTGATATGAACCTT
TCTAAAGAAGGTGCTTCGTACGCTGCAGGTCGACGGATCGGTGACGGTGCTGGTTTAATTAACATGTCTA
AAGGTGAAGAATTATTCACTGGTGTTGTCCCAATTTTGGTTGAATTAGATGGTGATGTTAATGGTCACAA
ATTTTCTGTCTCCGGTGAAGGTGAAGGTGATGCTACTTACGGTAAATTGACCTTAAAATTTATTTGTACT
ACTGGTAAATTGCCAGTTCCATGGCCAACCTTAGTCACTACTTTAACTTATGGTGTTCAATGTTTTTCTA
GATACCCAGATCATATGAAACAACATGACTTTTTCAAGTCTGCCATGCCAGAAGGTTATGTTCAAGAAAG
AACTATTTTTTTCAAAGATGACGGTAACTACAAGACCAGAGCTGAAGTCAAGTTTGAAGGTGATACCTTA
GTTAATAGAATCGAATTAAAAGGTATTGATTTTAAAGAAGATGGTAACATTTTAGGTCACAAATTGGAAT
ACAACTATAACTCTCACAATGTTTACATCATGGCTGACAAACAAAAGAATGGTATCAAAGTTAACTTCAA
AATTAGACACAACATTGAAGATGGTTCTGTTCAATTAGCTGACCATTATCAACAAAATACTCCAATTGGT
GATGGTCCAGTCTTGTTACCAGACAACCATTACTTATCCACTCAATCTGCCTTATCCAAAGATCCAAACG
AAAAGAGAGACCACATGGTCTTGTTAGAATTTGTTACTGCTGCTGGTATTACCCATGGTATTGATGAATT
GTACAAATAAGGCGCGCCACTTCTAAATAAGCGAATTTCTTATGATTTATGATTTTTATTATTAAATAAG
TTATAAAAAAAATAAGTGTATACAAATTTTAAAGTGACTCTTAGGTTTTAAAACGAAAATTCTTATTCTT
GAGTAACTCTTTCCTGTAGGTCAGGTTGCTTTCTCAGGTATAGTATGAGGTCGCTCTTATTGACCACACC
TCTACCGGCAGATCCGCTAGGGATAACAGGGTAATATAGATCTGTTTAGCTTGCCTCGTCCCCGCCGGGT
CACCCGGCCAGCGACATGGAGGCCCAGAATACCCTCCTTGACAGTCTTGACGTGCGCAGCTCAGGGGCAT
GATGTGACTGTCGCCCGTACATTTAGCCCATACATCCCCATGTATAATCATTTGCATCCATACATTTTGA
TGGCCGCACGGCGCGAAGCAAAAATTACGGCTCCTCGCTGCAGACCTGCGAGCAGGGAAACGCTCCCCTC
ACAGACGCGTTGAATTGTCCCCACGCCGCGCCCCTGTAGAGAAATATAAAAGGTTAGGATTTGCCACTGA
GGTTCTTCTTTCATATACTTCCTTTTAAAATCTTGCTAGGATACAGTTCTCACATCACATCCGAACATAA
ACAACCATGACAGTCAACACTAAGACCTATAGTGAGAGAGCAGAAACTCATGCCTCACCAGTAGCACAGC
GATTATTTCGATTAATGGAACTGAAGAAAACCAATTTATGTGCATCAATTGACGTTGATACCACTAAGGA
ATTCCTTGAATTAATTGATAAATTAGGTCCTTATGTATGCTTAATCAAGACTCATATTGATATAATCAAT
GATTTTTCCTATGAATCCACTATTGAACCATTATTAGAACTTTCACGTAAACATCAATTTATGATTTTTG
AAGATAGAAAATTTGCTGATATTGGTAATACCGTAAAGAAACAATATATTGGTGGAGTTTATAAAATTAG
TAGTTGGGCAGATATTACCAATGCTCATGGTGTCACTGGGAATGGAGTGGTTGAAGGATTAAAACAGGGA
GCTAAAGAAACCACCACCAACCAAGAGCCAAGAGGGTTATTGATGTTAGCTGAATTATCATCAGTGGGAT
CATTAGCATATGGAGAATATTCTCAAAAAACTGTTGAAATTGCTAAATCCGATAAGGAATTTGTTATTGG
ATTTATTGCCCAACGTGATATGGGTGGCCAAGAAGAAGGATTTGATTGGCTTATTATGACACCTGGAGTT
GGATTAGATGATAAAGGTGATGGATTAGGACAACAATATAGAACTGTTGATGAAGTTGTTAGCACTGGAA
CTGATATTATCATTGTTGGTAGAGGATTGTTTGGTAAAGGAAGAGATCCAGATATTGAAGGTAAAAGGTA
TAGAAATGCTGGTTGGAATGCTTATTTGAAAAAGACTGGCCAATTATAATCAGTACTGACAATAAAAAGA
TTCTTGTTTTCAAGAACTTGTCATTTGTATAGTTTTTTTATATTGTAGTTGTTCTATTTTAATCAAATGT
TAGCGTGATTTATATTTTTTTTCGCCTCGACATCATCTGCCCAGATGCGAAGTTAAGTGCGCAGAAAGTA
ATATCATGCGTCAATCGTATGTGAATGCTGGTCGCTATACTGCTGTCGATTCGATACTAACGCCGCCATC
CAGTGTCGAAAACGAGCTCGAATTCATCGATGATATCAGATCCACTAGTGGCCTATGCTAAAAATGGTAA
AGTTTTATTTTAAAGGGCACAACTAAAGAAAAATAATCAAAAAAAAGGTGAAATAGATATGCAAGAAAAG
AAAAAAAAATACAATACTAGTAAACTGAAATAAAAAAGATTAGCCATAATGGATTTGTTTCTCTTTGTTA
TCGATATTCTTACCTCTTGAAGATCCATGTGTCTATCATTTGAATTGAATATATAATTATATACAGTGAG
ATATACCAATTGCAGTAACAAAATGGCAAATATGTATATCAGTAATATAATTAGCATATAAAATAAAAAA
AAAAAATGCTTATTTGTCACCCGCTGACTGCGTTTCCTTTTGAATTATAAAAGGTTCCTTATGGTTCTGG
TCCACTAGCGTTTTATTTTCTTCCTTTTCCTGTAATATTTTTAACTTTAGCTCATGTACTTTGTGCTTGT
CTATATGTTTCTCGTATTTTTCCTTTGTCTTGAAAGTCCTAGAACAATTATTGTAAAAGCATCTGTATTT
TCTTCCAACGGTATTCAATAAAAGGTTTAGCCCATTTTCACCAGACTCAAGTCGCTTTTCTAAATCCACT
TCATTCTGTAAAAACTCTACATTATTGTTTTCGGTAAGTTTTCTCCTTTTCCTCAACCTATTGGAAATCT
TCTCTTCATCCTGCTCATTCGAGTGTTTGCTATTCCCCAGTTGAACTCCGTGGTCTTGGACAAGTTGTTG
AATATCAGAAATTTTATATTTTAGTTCCAGTGGGATATCTTCTTCCGTATGAATAGACCCATAATGCGTG
AGAAGATCATGTTTTCTAGAAAAAGACATATCAGGACATATATGACACTTCCAATTTTTGGTTACTAGTG
AGTCGTCATGAATAATCATGTGCATTTGTAAACCATTTTCCCCCACACATGGTTTGCTACAAATAGGACA
TTTTAATTTAGGATGATCATTTTTTATATGCGATTGCAATTGTGACCATATCCGAAACTCTTTGCAACAA
CCAGCAAAAGTACATTGGTAAGGATTTTCTACCTCAGGATCGTGATGTTTAGAAATGTGATTTCTTAGCC
TATATGGCCTCTGAAAGCTTATCGATACCGTCGACCTCGAGGGGGGGCCCGGTACCCAGCTTTTGTTCCC
TTTAGTGAGGGTTAATTGCGCGCTTGGCGTAATCATGGTCATAGCTGTTTCCTGTGTGAAATTGTTATCC
GCTCACAATTCCACACAACATACGAGCCGGAAGCATAAAGTGTAAAGCCTGGGGTGCCTAATGAGTGAGC
TAACTCACATTAATTGCGTTGCGCTCACTGCCCGCTTTCCAGTCGGGAAACCTGTCGTGCCAGCTGCATT
AATGAATCGGCCAACGCGCGGGGAGAGGCGGTTTGCGTATTGGGCGCTCTTCCGCTTCCTCGCTCACTGA
CTCGCTGCGCTCGGTCGTTCGGCTGCGGCGAGCGGTATCAGCTCACTCAAAGGCGGTAATACGGTTATCC
ACAGAATCAGGGGATAACGCAGGAAAGAACATGTGAGCAAAAGGCCAGCAAAAGGCCAGGAACCGTAAAA
AGGCCGCGTTGCTGGCGTTTTTCCATAGGCTCCGCCCCCCTGACGAGCATCACAAAAATCGACGCTCAAG
TCAGAGGTGGCGAAACCCGACAGGACTATAAAGATACCAGGCGTTTCCCCCTGGAAGCTCCCTCGTGCGC
TCTCCTGTTCCGACCCTGCCGCTTACCGGATACCTGTCCGCCTTTCTCCCTTCGGGAAGCGTGGCGCTTT
CTCATAGCTCACGCTGTAGGTATCTCAGTTCGGTGTAGGTCGTTCGCTCCAAGCTGGGCTGTGTGCACGA
ACCCCCCGTTCAGCCCGACCGCTGCGCCTTATCCGGTAACTATCGTCTTGAGTCCAACCCGGTAAGACAC
GACTTATCGCCACTGGCAGCAGCCACTGGTAACAGGATTAGCAGAGCGAGGTATGTAGGCGGTGCTACAG
AGTTCTTGAAGTGGTGGCCTAACTACGGCTACACTAGAAGGACAGTATTTGGTATCTGCGCTCTGCTGAA
GCCAGTTACCTTCGGAAAAAGAGTTGGTAGCTCTTGATCCGGCAAACAAACCACCGCTGGTAGCGGTGGT
TTTTTTGTTTGCAAGCAGCAGATTACGCGCAGAAAAAAAGGATCTCAAGAAGATCCTTTGATCTTTTCTA
CGGGGTCTGACGCTCAGTGGAACGAAAACTCACGTTAAGGGATTTTGGTCATGAGATTATCAAAAAGGAT
CTTCACCTAGATCCTTTTAAATTAAAAATGAAGTTTTAAATCAATCTAAAGTATATATGAGTAAACTTGG
TCTGACAGTTACCAATGCTTAATCAGTGAGGCACCTATCTCAGCGATCTGTCTATTTCGTTCATCCATAG
TTGCCTGACTCCCCGTCGTGTAGATAACTACGATACGGGAGGGCTTACCATCTGGCCCCAGTGCTGCAAT
GATACCGCGAGACCCACGCTCACCGGCTCCAGATTTATCAGCAATAAACCAGCCAGCCGGAAGGGCCGAG
CGCAGAAGTGGTCCTGCAACTTTATCCGCCTCCATCCAGTCTATTAATTGTTGCCGGGAAGCTAGAGTAA
GTAGTTCGCCAGTTAATAGTTTGCGCAACGTTGTTGCCATTGCTACAGGCATCGTGGTGTCACGCTCGTC
GTTTGGTATGGCTTCATTCAGCTCCGGTTCCCAACGATCAAGGCGAGTTACATGATCCCCCATGTTGTGC
AAAAAAGCGGTTAGCTCCTTCGGTCCTCCGATCGTTGTCAGAAGTAAGTTGGCCGCAGTGTTATCACTCA
TGGTTATGGCAGCACTGCATAATTCTCTTACTGTCATGCCATCCGTAAGATGCTTTTCTGTGACTGGTGA
GTACTCAACCAAGTCATTCTGAGAATAGTGTATGCGGCGACCGAGTTGCTCTTGCCCGGCGTCAATACGG
GATAATACCGCGCCACATAGCAGAACTTTAAAAGTGCTCATCATTGGAAAACGTTCTTCGGGGCGAAAAC
TCTCAAGGATCTTACCGCTGTTGAGATCCAGTTCGATGTAACCCACTCGTGCACCCAACTGATCTTCAGC
ATCTTTTACTTTCACCAGCGTTTCTGGGTGAGCAAAAACAGGAAGGCAAAATGCCGCAAAAAAGGGAATA
AGGGCGACACGGAAATGTTGAATACTCATACTCTTCCTTTTTCAATATTATTGAAGCATTTATCAGGGTT
ATTGTCTCATGAGCGGATACATATTTGAATGTATTTAGAAAAATAAACAAATAGGGGTTCCGCGCACATT
TCCCCGAAAAGTGCCAC
Features (pLannotate 1.2.2; 19 found; start..end, strand, type, name):
     30..458     -  rep_origin     f1 ori (sequence partly withheld): f1 bacteriophage origin of replication; arrow indicates direction of (+) strand synthesis
    463..618     -  CDS            lacZα (fragment): LacZα fragment of β-galactosidase; lacZ fragment
    626..644     +  promoter       T7 promoter: promoter for bacteriophage T7 RNA polymerase
    667..1380    +  CDS            ATG13 (fragment): ATG13_YEAST - Also known as APG13. Experimental evidence at protein level: Swiss-Prot protein existence level 1. Activates the ATG1 kinase in a nutritional condition dependent manner through the TOR pathway, leading to autophagy. Required for autophosphorylation of ATG1 at 'Thr-226' and its dimerization. May also be involved in the regulation of autophagy through SNF1. Involved in ATG9 and ATG23 cycling through the pre- autophagosomal structure. Also involved in cytoplasm to vacuole transport (Cvt) and more specifically in Cvt vesicle formation. Seems to play a role in the switching machinery
   1432..2148    +  CDS            yeGFP: yeast-enhanced green fluorescent protein codons optimized for translation in S. cerevisiae and C. albicans
   2169..2356    +  terminator     ADH1 terminator: S. cerevisiae ADH1; transcription terminator for the S. cerevisiae alcohol dehydrogenase 1 (ADH1) gene
   2431..2774    +  promoter       TEF promoter: Ashbya gossypii TEF promoter
   2793..3581    +  CDS            URA3: PYRF_YEAST - Experimental evidence at protein level: Swiss-Prot protein existence level 1. From Saccharomyces cerevisiae (strain ATCC 204508 / S288c) (Baker's yeast).
   3593..3790    +  terminator     TEF terminator: Ashbya gossypii TEF terminator
   4181..4957    -  CDS            PZF1 (fragment): TF3A_YEAST - Also known as TFC2, TFIIIA. Experimental evidence at protein level: Swiss-Prot protein existence level 1. Interacts with the internal control region (ICR) of approximately 50 bases within the 5S RNA genes, is required for correct transcription of these genes by RNA polymerase III. Also binds the transcribed 5S RNA's. From Saccharomyces cerevisiae (strain ATCC 204508 / S288c) (Baker's yeast).
   4953..4994    +  misc_feature   MCS (fragment): pBluescript multiple cloning site
   5007..5025    -  promoter       T3 promoter: promoter for bacteriophage T3 RNA polymerase
   5070..5086    -  protein_bind   lac operator: The lac repressor binds to the lac operator to inhibit transcription in E. coli. This inhibition can be relieved by adding lactose or isopropyl-β-D-thiogalactopyranoside (IPTG). lac repressor encoded by lacI
   5094..5124    -  promoter       lac promoter: promoter for the E. coli lac operon
   5139..5160    -  protein_bind   CAP binding site: CAP binding activates transcription in the presence of cAMP. E. coli catabolite activator protein
   5173..5265    -  CDS            lacI (fragment): lac repressor; lacI; The lac repressor binds to the lac operator to inhibit transcription in E. coli. This inhibition can be relieved by adding lactose or isopropyl-β-D-thiogalactopyranoside (IPTG).
   5448..6036    -  rep_origin     ori: high-copy-number ColE1/pMB1/pBR322/pUC origin of replication
   6207..7067    -  CDS            AmpR: β-lactamase; bla; confers resistance to ampicillin, carbenicillin, and related antibiotics
   7068..7172    -  promoter       AmpR promoter: bla
