[The description below was written by a language model from this plasmid's Addgene catalogue record and pLannotate feature annotations shown in this document.]
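Description:
LD113 is a yeast integration plasmid built on the Bluescript II SK+ backbone, designed to place a GFP tag at the C terminus of the Saccharomyces cerevisiae autophagy protein Atg13 at its chromosomal locus. In E. coli it is maintained as a high-copy plasmid through the ColE1/pUC-type origin and selected with ampicillin via the β-lactamase gene. The backbone also retains the f1 origin, lacZα and lac promoter/operator remnants, and flanking T7 and T3 promoters. No yeast replication origin or centromere is annotated, consistent with a construct meant to integrate into the genome rather than replicate episomally.

The roughly 4.2 kb insert, cloned between SacII and HindIII, begins with a fragment of the ATG13 coding sequence, presumably its 3′ portion. No upstream yeast promoter is annotated, so expression of the tagged protein would depend on the endogenous ATG13 promoter after integration. This fragment is followed by a green fluorescent protein gene and the ADH1 terminator. The catalogue lists the tag as EGFP, whereas the sequence annotation identifies it as yeast-enhanced GFP, codon-optimized for yeast. Downstream is a selectable marker cassette in which URA3 is driven by the Ashbya gossypii TEF promoter and closed by the TEF terminator. The record describes this marker as the Candida albicans URA3, although the annotation tool matched it to the S. cerevisiae orthologue. The insert ends with a fragment of PZF1 in reverse orientation, which probably represents genomic sequence downstream of ATG13 and would then serve as the second homology arm.

Together, the two homologous regions should direct recombination so that uracil-prototrophic transformants express Atg13-GFP. The plasmid belongs to a fluorescent tool set for yeast Atg proteins, used to visualize Atg13 in autophagy studies.
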