Addgene plasmid #69166: LD113
Purpose: Integration of GFP tag at Atg13 C terminus, use auxotrophic marker URA3(Candida albicans)
Depositing lab: Zhiping Xie. Depositing organization: Shanghai Jiao Tong University. Publication: A fluorescent tool set for yeast Atg proteins. Li D, Song JZ, Shan MH, Li SP, Liu W, Li H, Zhu J, Wang Y, Lin J, Xie Z. Autophagy. 2015;11(6):954-60. doi: 10.1080/15548627.2015.1040971. PubMed 25998947.
Backbone
  Vector backbone: Bluescript II SK+
  Vector type: Yeast Expression
Growth in bacteria
  Bacterial resistance: Ampicillin, 100 μg/mL
  Growth temperature: 37°C
  Growth strain: DH5alpha
  Copy number: High Copy
Gene/Insert
  Gene/Insert name: Atg13-EGFP
  Species: S. cerevisiae (budding yeast)
  Insert size (bp): 4200
  Tag / fusion protein: EGFP (C terminal on insert)
  Cloning method: Restriction Enzyme; 5′ cloning site SacII (not destroyed); 3′ cloning site HindIII (not destroyed)
  Sequencing primers: 5′ T7; 3′ SP6
Terms and licenses: Academic/Nonprofit Terms; Industry Terms: Not Available to Industry
How to cite: LD113 was a gift from Zhiping Xie (Addgene plasmid # 69166 ; http://n2t.net/addgene:69166 ; RRID:Addgene_69166)
