>Addgene plasmid #69166 | LD113 | addgene partial sequence | sequence record 124653 | T7 5'-TAATACGACTCACTATAGGG-3'
CCGCGGCAGAATTTGAAGCCAAGTAATGACTTATTAAGTGAAGATTTATCCGTAAGTTTATCCATGGATC
CAAATCATACATATCACAGAGGCAGATCAGATTCCCACTCACCATTGCCTTCAATATCCCCTTCGATGCA
TTATGGATCGTTGAACTCGAGAATGTCTCAAGGCGCCAATGCAAGCCATTTGATTGCAAGAGGCGGTGGG
AATTCATCTACTAGTGCCTTGAATAGTAGAAGGAATTCTTTAGATAAGAGCTCAAACAAGCAGGGTATGT
CAGGCTTACCTCCTATTTTTGGTGGAGAGAGTACTTCATATCACCACGACAACAAAATACAAAAGTACAA
CCAATTAGGAGTAGAAGAAGATGATGATGACGAGAATGACCGTTTGCTCAACCAAATGGGAAACAGTGCT
ACAAAATTCAAAAGTTCAATATCTCCAAGATCAATTGATAGCATTTCAAGTTCTTTCATAAAAAGTAGGA
TACCTATCAGACAACCATACCATTACTCTCAACCAACTACTGCGCCCTTTCAAGCTCAGGCGAAATTTCA
TAAACCTGCAAATAAGTTAATCGATAATGGTAATAGGAGTAATAGTAACAATAACAATCATAATGGGAAT
GATGCAGTTGGTGTGATGCATAATGACGAGGATGATCAAGATGATGATCTAGTATTTTTCATGAGTGATA
TGAACCTTTCTAAAGAAGGTGCTTCGTACGCTGCAGGTCGACGGATCGGTGACGGTGCTGGTTTAATTAA
CATGTCTAAAGGTGAAGAATTATTCACTGGTGTTGTCCCAATTTTGGTTGAATTAGATGGTGATGTTAAT
GGTCACAAATTTTCTGTCTCCGGTGAAGGTGAAGGTGATGCTACTTACGGTAAATTGACCTTAAAATTTA
TTTGTACTACTGGTAAATTGCCAGTTCCATGGCCAACCTTAGTCACTACTTTAACTTATGGTGTTCAATG
TTTTTCTAGATACCCAGATCATATGAAACAACATGACTTTTTCAAGTCTGCCATGCCAGAAGGTTATGTT
CAAGAAAGAACTATTTTT
