>Addgene plasmid #69166 | LD113 | addgene partial sequence | sequence record 124659 | pHybLex_rev 5'-GAGTCACTTTAAAATTTGTATACAC-3'
TTTTTATAACTTATTTAATAATAAAAATCATAAATCATAAGAAATTCGCTTATTTAGAAGTGGCGCGCCT
TATTTGTACAATTCATCAATACCATGGGTAATACCAGCAGCAGTAACAAATTCTAACAAGACCATGTGGT
CTCTCTTTTCGTTTGGATCTTTGGATAAGGCAGATTGAGTGGATAAGTAATGGTTGTCTGGTAACAAGAC
TGGACCATCACCAATTGGAGTATTTTGTTGATAATGGTCAGCTAATTGAACAGAACCATCTTCAATGTTG
TGTCTAATTTTGAAGTTAACTTTGATACCATTCTTTTGTTTGTCAGCCATGATGTAAACATTGTGAGAGT
TATAGTTGTATTCCAATTTGTGACCTAAAATGTTACCATCTTCTTTAAAATCAATACCTTTTAATTCGAT
TCTATTAACTAAGGTATCACCTTCAAACTTGACTTCAGCTCTGGTCTTGTAGTTACCGTCATCTTTGAAA
AAAATAGTTCTTTCTTGAACATAACCTTCTGGCATGGCAGACTTGAAAAAGTCATGTTGTTTCATATGAT
CTGGGTATCTAGAAAAACATTGAACACCATAAGTTAAAGTAGTGACTAAGGTTGGCCATGGAACTGGCAA
TTTACCAGTAGTACAAATAAATTTTAAGGTCAATTTACCGTAAGTAGCATCACCTTCACCTTCACCGGAG
ACAGAAAATTTGTGACCATTAACATCACCATCTAATTCAACCAAAATTGGGACAACACCAGTGAATAATT
CTTCACCTTTAGACATGTTAATTAAACCAGCACCGTCACCGATCCGTCGACCTGCAGCGTACGAAGCACC
TTCTTTAGAAAGGTTCATATCACTCATGAAAAATACTAGATCATCATCTTGATCATCCTCGTCATTATGC
ATCACACCAACTGCATCATTCCCATTATGATTGTTATTGTTACTATTACTCCTATTACCATTATCGATTA
ACTTATTTGCAGGTTTATGAAATTTCGCCTGAGCTTGAAAGGGCGCA
